Addgene plasmid #105257: YIplac211-CHS3-msGFPx3
Purpose: Plasmid for pop-in/pop-out replacement of Chs3 with Chs3-msGFPx3.
Depositing lab: Benjamin Glick. Depositing organization: University of Chicago. Publication: Budding Yeast Has a Minimal Endomembrane System. Day KJ, Casler JC, Glick BS. Dev Cell. 2018 Jan 8;44(1):56-72.e4. doi: 10.1016/j.devcel.2017.12.014. Epub 2018 Jan 8. PubMed 29316441.
Backbone
  Vector backbone: YIplac211
  Backbone size w/o insert (bp): 3797
  Total vector size (bp): 6951
  Vector type: Yeast Expression
  Selectable markers: URA3
Growth in bacteria
  Bacterial resistance: Ampicillin, 100 μg/mL
  Growth temperature: 37°C
  Growth strain: DH5alpha
  Copy number: Unknown
Gene/Insert
  Gene/Insert name: Chs3 portion
  Species: S. cerevisiae (budding yeast)
  Entrez Gene: CHS3 (a.k.a. YBR023C, CAL1, CSD2, DIT101, KTI2)
  Tag / fusion protein: msGFPx3 (C terminal on insert)
  Cloning method: Restriction Enzyme; 5′ cloning site HindIII (not destroyed); 3′ cloning site SacI (not destroyed)
  Sequencing primers: 5′ M13 REVERSE; 3′ M13 FORWARD
Terms and licenses: Academic/Nonprofit Terms; Industry Terms: Not Available to Industry
How to cite: YIplac211-CHS3-msGFPx3 was a gift from Benjamin Glick (Addgene plasmid # 105257 ; http://n2t.net/addgene:105257 ; RRID:Addgene_105257)
