[The description below was written by a language model from this plasmid's Addgene catalogue record and pLannotate feature annotations shown in this document.]
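Description:
YIplac211-CHS3-msGFPx3 is a yeast integrating plasmid built on the YIplac211 backbone, designed to replace the chromosomal CHS3 gene of Saccharomyces cerevisiae with a version encoding Chs3 fused at its C terminus to three tandem copies of a monomeric superfolder GFP. As an integrating vector it has no annotated yeast replication origin or centromere, so it can persist in yeast only by recombining into the genome. In E. coli it is propagated through a ColE1/pUC-type origin and selected with ampicillin via the β-lactamase gene. The yeast marker is URA3 under its own promoter, which allows selection on medium lacking uracil and counterselection with 5-fluoroorotic acid.

The insert, cloned between HindIII and SacI in the lacZα polylinker region, carries only a portion of CHS3. The feature table shows a fragment of the coding sequence of under 900 bp followed in the same orientation by three successive GFP open reading frames separated by short spacers. The annotation software labels these as msGFP2, whereas the catalogue entry calls the tag msGFPx3. About 200 bp of unannotated sequence lies after the third GFP copy and may provide downstream homology, though the record does not say so. No yeast promoter is annotated upstream of the insert, which fits a design in which expression comes from the native CHS3 locus after integration.

In the pop-in/pop-out scheme, homologous recombination at CHS3 first integrates the whole plasmid under URA3 selection. A second recombination event, selected on 5-FOA, then excises the vector sequences and leaves the tagged allele without a marker. The resulting strains express fluorescent Chs3 (chitin synthase III) at endogenous levels for live-cell imaging of its trafficking through the yeast endomembrane system.
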