Features (pLannotate 1.2.2; 16 found; start..end, strand, type, name):
      1..93      +  CDS            lacI (fragment): lac repressor; lacI; The lac repressor binds to the lac operator to inhibit transcription in E. coli. This inhibition can be relieved by adding lactose or isopropyl-β-D-thiogalactopyranoside (IPTG).
    106..127     +  protein_bind   CAP binding site: CAP binding activates transcription in the presence of cAMP. E. coli catabolite activator protein
    142..172     +  promoter       lac promoter: promoter for the E. coli lac operon
    180..196     +  protein_bind   lac operator: The lac repressor binds to the lac operator to inhibit transcription in E. coli. This inhibition can be relieved by adding lactose or isopropyl-β-D-thiogalactopyranoside (IPTG). lac repressor encoded by lacI
    196..1056    +  CDS            CHS3 (fragment): CHS3_YEAST - Also known as CAL1 From Saccharomyces cerevisiae (strain ATCC 204508 / S288c) (Baker's yeast).
   1102..1791    +  CDS            msGFP2: photostable monomeric superfolder GFP (Valbuena et al., 2020)
   1822..2511    +  CDS            msGFP2: photostable monomeric superfolder GFP (Valbuena et al., 2020)
   2542..3231    +  CDS            msGFP2: photostable monomeric superfolder GFP (Valbuena et al., 2020)
   3440..3597    +  CDS            lacZα (fragment): LacZα fragment of β-galactosidase; lacZ fragment
   3603..3702    -  misc_feature   bom (fragment): basis of mobility region from pBR322
   3804..3839    -  CDS            rop (fragment): Rop protein, which maintains plasmids at low copy number; rop
   3928..4731    -  CDS            URA3: orotidine-5'-phosphate decarboxylase, required for uracil biosynthesis; S. cerevisiae URA3; yeast auxotrophic marker, counterselectable with 5-fluoroorotic acid (5-FOA)
   4732..4947    -  promoter       URA3 promoter: S. cerevisiae URA3
   5040..5144    +  promoter       AmpR promoter: bla
   5145..6005    +  CDS            AmpR: β-lactamase; bla; confers resistance to ampicillin, carbenicillin, and related antibiotics
   6176..6764    +  rep_origin     ori: high-copy-number ColE1/pMB1/pBR322/pUC origin of replication
>Addgene plasmid #105257 | YIplac211-CHS3-msGFPx3 | addgene full sequence | sequence record 202547 | Addgene NGS Result
GCGCCCAATACGCAAACCGCCTCTCCCCGCGCGTTGGCCGATTCATTAATGCAGCTGGCACGACAGGTTT
CCCGACTGGAAAGCGGGCAGTGAGCGCAACGCAATTAATGTGAGTTAGCTCACTCATTAGGCACCCCAGG
CTTTACACTTTATGCTTCCGGCTCGTATGTTGTGTGGAATTGTGAGCGGATAACAATTTCACACAGGAAA
CAGCTATGACCATGATTACGCCAAGCTTTTGAATCTGTCTTCGGTTCGGTAACTTGTTTGCCGGGATGTT
TCTCAATGTATCGTATAAAATCTCCTAAAGGTTCAGATGGTTATTGGGTACCTGTATTGGCAAATCCAGA
TATTGTTGAAAGATATTCGGATAATGTCACAAACACTTTGCATAAGAAGAACTTATTATTACTTGGTGAA
GATAGATTTTTATCTTCATTAATGTTAAAGACTTTCCCTAAGAGAAAGCAAGTATTTGTTCCAAAAGCTG
CTTGTAAAACTATTGCCCCTGATAAATTCAAAGTCTTACTTTCCCAGCGTCGAAGATGGATTAATTCTAC
GGTACATAACCTTTTTGAATTAGTTCTAATCAGAGACTTATGTGGCACTTTCTGTTTTTCCATGCAATTT
GTGATTGGTATTGAATTGATTGGTACTATGGTACTGCCGTTAGCCATTTGCTTTACTATTTATGTCATTA
TTTTTGCCATTGTATCAAAACCTACACCCGTAATCACTTTAGTTTTACTGGCAATTATTCTTGGTCTGCC
CGGCTTAATTGTTGTTATAACTGCTACGAGATGGTCGTACCTATGGTGGATGTGCGTATATATTTGTGCT
TTGCCTATTTGGAATTTCGTACTACCTTCATATGCGTACTGGAAATTTGATGACTTCTCATGGGGTGATA
CGAGAACTATTGCGGGAGGTAATAAAAAGGCACAAGACGAGAATGAAGGTGAATTTGATCACTCAAAGAT
TAAAATGAGGACATGGAGGGAATTTGAAAGGGAAGATATTCTCAATCGGAAGGAGGAAAGTGACTCCTTC
GTTGCATCGGATCCAGGAAGTTCGGGGTCCAGCGGTTCTTCAGGCGCTAGCATGGATAGCACTGAGAGCC
TGTTCACCGGGGTGGTGCCCATCCTGGTCGAGCTGGACGGCGACGTAAACGGCCACAAGTTCAGCGTGCG
CGGCGAGGGCGAGGGCGATGCCACCAACGGCAAGCTGACCCTGAAGTTCATCTGCACCACCGGCAAGCTG
CCCGTGCCCTGGCCCACCCTCGTGACCACCCTGACCTACGGCGTGCAGTGCTTCAGCCGCTACCCCGACC
ACATGAAGCAGCACGACTTCTTCAAGTCCGCCATGCCCGAAGGCTACGTCCAGGAGCGCACCATCACCTT
CAAGGACGACGGCACCTACAAGACCCGCGCCGAGGTGAAGTTCGAGGGCGACACCCTGGTGAACCGCATC
GAGCTGAAGGGCATCGACTTCAAGGAGGACGGCAACATCCTGGGGCACAAGCTGGAGTACAACTTCAACA
GCCACAACGTCTATATCACCGCCGACAAGCAGAAGAACGGCATCAAGGCCAACTTCAAGATCCGCCACAA
CGTGGAGGACGGCAGCGTGCAGCTCGCCGACCACTACCAGCAGAACACCCCCATCGGCGACGGCCCCGTG
CTGCTGCCCGACAACCACTACCTGAGCACCCAGTCCAAGCTGAGCAAAGACCCCAACGAGAAGCGCGATC
ACATGGTCCTGCTGGAGTTCGTGACCGCCGCCGGGATCACTCACGGCAGCTCCGGCTCCAGCGGGTCTAG
CATGGATAGCACTGAGAGCCTGTTCACCGGGGTGGTGCCCATCCTGGTCGAGCTGGACGGCGACGTAAAC
GGCCACAAGTTCAGCGTGCGCGGCGAGGGCGAGGGCGATGCCACCAACGGCAAGCTGACCCTGAAGTTCA
TCTGCACCACCGGCAAGCTGCCCGTGCCCTGGCCCACCCTCGTGACCACCCTGACCTACGGCGTGCAGTG
CTTCAGCCGCTACCCCGACCACATGAAGCAGCACGACTTCTTCAAGTCCGCCATGCCCGAAGGCTACGTC
CAGGAGCGCACCATCACCTTCAAGGACGACGGCACCTACAAGACCCGCGCCGAGGTGAAGTTCGAGGGCG
ACACCCTGGTGAACCGCATCGAGCTGAAGGGCATCGACTTCAAGGAGGACGGCAACATCCTGGGGCACAA
GCTGGAGTACAACTTCAACAGCCACAACGTCTATATCACCGCCGACAAGCAGAAGAACGGCATCAAGGCC
AACTTCAAGATCCGCCACAACGTGGAGGACGGCAGCGTGCAGCTCGCCGACCACTACCAGCAGAACACCC
CCATCGGCGACGGCCCCGTGCTGCTGCCCGACAACCACTACCTGAGCACCCAGTCCAAGCTGAGCAAAGA
CCCCAACGAGAAGCGCGATCACATGGTCCTGCTGGAGTTCGTGACCGCCGCCGGGATCACTCACGGCAGC
TCCGGCTCCAGCGGGTCTAGCATGGATAGCACTGAGAGCCTGTTCACCGGGGTGGTGCCCATCCTGGTCG
AGCTGGACGGCGACGTAAACGGCCACAAGTTCAGCGTGCGCGGCGAGGGCGAGGGCGATGCCACCAACGG
CAAGCTGACCCTGAAGTTCATCTGCACCACCGGCAAGCTGCCCGTGCCCTGGCCCACCCTCGTGACCACC
CTGACCTACGGCGTGCAGTGCTTCAGCCGCTACCCCGACCACATGAAGCAGCACGACTTCTTCAAGTCCG
CCATGCCCGAAGGCTACGTCCAGGAGCGCACCATCACCTTCAAGGACGACGGCACCTACAAGACCCGCGC
CGAGGTGAAGTTCGAGGGCGACACCCTGGTGAACCGCATCGAGCTGAAGGGCATCGACTTCAAGGAGGAC
GGCAACATCCTGGGGCACAAGCTGGAGTACAACTTCAACAGCCACAACGTCTATATCACCGCCGACAAGC
AGAAGAACGGCATCAAGGCCAACTTCAAGATCCGCCACAACGTGGAGGACGGCAGCGTGCAGCTCGCCGA
CCACTACCAGCAGAACACCCCCATCGGCGACGGCCCCGTGCTGCTGCCCGACAACCACTACCTGAGCACC
CAGTCCAAGCTGAGCAAAGACCCCAACGAGAAGCGCGATCACATGGTCCTGCTGGAGTTCGTGACCGCCG
CCGGGATCACTCACGGCAGCTCCGGCTCCAGCGGGTAAAGCGGCCGCACAGTATGAAAATATTTTTACTG
TGATACTTACAAGTTGATATATGGTTGTGTGTAACTTATTTATTTGAGAGGTATTTTAACACACCTTAGA
ACTAAAACTTAATAAATAAATATTTCTCTATCTTTAAAGGCACATATTACGTGGCTAAGGCAATTACAGC
TGAGCTCGAATTCACTGGCCGTCGTTTTACAACGTCGTGACTGGGAAAACCCTGGCGTTACCCAACTTAA
TCGCCTTGCAGCACATCCCCCTTTCGCCAGCTGGCGTAATAGCGAAGAGGCCCGCACCGATCGCCCTTCC
CAACAGTTGCGCAGCCTGAATGGCGAATGGCGCCTGATGCGGTATTTTCTCCTTACGCATCTGTGCGGTA
TTTCACACCGCATATGGTGCACTCTCAGTACAATCTGCTCTGATGCCGCATAGTTAAGCCAGCCCCGACA
CCCGCCAACACCCGCTGACGCGCCCTGACGGGCTTGTCTGCTCCCGGCATCCGCTTACAGACAAGCTGTG
ACCGTCTCCGGGAGCTGCATGTGTCAGAGGTTTTCACCGTCATCACCGAAACGCGCGAGACGAAAGGGCG
GGTAATAACTGATATAATTAAATTGAAGCTCTAATTTGTGAGTTTAGTATACATGCATTTACTTATAATA
CAGTTTTTTAGTTTTGCTGGCCGCATCTTCTCAAATATGCTTCCCAGCCTGCTTTTCTGTAACGTTCACC
CTCTACCTTAGCATCCCTTCCCTTTGCAAATAGTCCTCTTCCAACAATAATAATGTCAGATCCTGTAGAG
ACCACATCATCCACGGTTCTATACTGTTGACCCAATGCGTCTCCCTTGTCATCTAAACCCACACCGGGTG
TCATAATCAACCAATCGTAACCTTCATCTCTTCCACCCATGTCTCTTTGAGCAATAAAGCCGATAACAAA
ATCTTTGTCGCTCTTCGCAATGTCAACAGTACCCTTAGTATATTCTCCAGTAGATAGGGAGCCCTTGCAT
GACAATTCTGCTAACATCAAAAGGCCTCTAGGTTCCTTTGTTACTTCTTCTGCCGCCTGCTTCAAACCGC
TAACAATACCTGGGCCCACCACACCGTGTGCATTCGTAATGTCTGCCCATTCTGCTATTCTGTATACACC
CGCAGAGTACTGCAATTTGACTGTATTACCAATGTCAGCAAATTTTCTGTCTTCGAAGAGTAAAAAATTG
TACTTGGCGGATAATGCCTTTAGCGGCTTAACTGTGCCCTCCATGGAAAAATCAGTCAAGATATCCACAT
GTGTTTTTAGTAAACAAATTTTGGGACCTAATGCTTCAACTAACTCCAGTAATTCCTTGGTGGTACGAAC
ATCCAATGAAGCACACAAGTTTGTTTGCTTTTCGTGCATGATATTAAATAGCTTGGCAGCAACAGGACTA
GGATGAGTAGCAGCACGTTCCTTATATGTAGCTTTCGACATGATTTATCTTCGTTTCCTGCATGTTTTTG
TTCTGTGCAGTTGGGTTAAGAATACTGGGCAATTTCATGTTTCTTCAACACTACATATGCGTATATATAC
CAATCTAAGTCTGTGCTCCTTCCTTCGTTCTTCCTTCTGTTCGGAGATTACCGAATCAAAAAAATTTCAA
GGAAACCGAAATCAAAAAAAAGAATAAAAAAAAAATGATGAATTGAAAAGCTGGCCTCGTGATACGCCTA
TTTTTATAGGTTAATGTCATGATAATAATGGTTTCTTAGACGTCAGGTGGCACTTTTCGGGGAAATGTGC
GCGGAACCCCTATTTGTTTATTTTTCTAAATACATTCAAATATGTATCCGCTCATGAGACAATAACCCTG
ATAAATGCTTCAATAATATTGAAAAAGGAAGAGTATGAGTATTCAACATTTCCGTGTCGCCCTTATTCCC
TTTTTTGCGGCATTTTGCCTTCCTGTTTTTGCTCACCCAGAAACGCTGGTGAAAGTAAAAGATGCTGAAG
ATCAGTTGGGTGCACGAGTGGGTTACATCGAACTGGATCTCAACAGCGGTAAGATCCTTGAGAGTTTTCG
CCCCGAAGAACGTTTTCCAATGATGAGCACTTTTAAAGTTCTGCTATGTGGCGCGGTATTATCCCGTATT
GACGCCGGGCAAGAGCAACTCGGTCGCCGCATACACTATTCTCAGAATGACTTGGTTGAGTACTCACCAG
TCACAGAAAAGCATCTTACGGATGGCATGACAGTAAGAGAATTATGCAGTGCTGCCATAACCATGAGTGA
TAACACTGCGGCCAACTTACTTCTGACAACGATCGGAGGACCGAAGGAGCTAACCGCTTTTTTGCACAAC
ATGGGGGATCATGTAACTCGCCTTGATCGTTGGGAACCGGAGCTGAATGAAGCCATACCAAACGACGAGC
GTGACACCACGATGCCTGTAGCAATGGCAACAACGTTGCGCAAACTATTAACTGGCGAACTACTTACTCT
AGCTTCCCGGCAACAATTAATAGACTGGATGGAGGCGGATAAAGTTGCAGGACCACTTCTGCGCTCGGCC
CTTCCGGCTGGCTGGTTTATTGCTGATAAATCTGGAGCCGGTGAGCGTGGGTCTCGCGGTATCATTGCAG
CACTGGGGCCAGATGGTAAGCCCTCCCGTATCGTAGTTATCTACACGACGGGGAGTCAGGCAACTATGGA
TGAACGAAATAGACAGATCGCTGAGATAGGTGCCTCACTGATTAAGCATTGGTAACTGTCAGACCAAGTT
TACTCATATATACTTTAGATTGATTTAAAACTTCATTTTTAATTTAAAAGGATCTAGGTGAAGATCCTTT
TTGATAATCTCATGACCAAAATCCCTTAACGTGAGTTTTCGTTCCACTGAGCGTCAGACCCCGTAGAAAA
GATCAAAGGATCTTCTTGAGATCCTTTTTTTCTGCGCGTAATCTGCTGCTTGCAAACAAAAAAACCACCG
CTACCAGCGGTGGTTTGTTTGCCGGATCAAGAGCTACCAACTCTTTTTCCGAAGGTAACTGGCTTCAGCA
GAGCGCAGATACCAAATACTGTTCTTCTAGTGTAGCCGTAGTTAGGCCACCACTTCAAGAACTCTGTAGC
ACCGCCTACATACCTCGCTCTGCTAATCCTGTTACCAGTGGCTGCTGCCAGTGGCGATAAGTCGTGTCTT
ACCGGGTTGGACTCAAGACGATAGTTACCGGATAAGGCGCAGCGGTCGGGCTGAACGGGGGGTTCGTGCA
CACAGCCCAGCTTGGAGCGAACGACCTACACCGAACTGAGATACCTACAGCGTGAGCTATGAGAAAGCGC
CACGCTTCCCGAAGGGAGAAAGGCGGACAGGTATCCGGTAAGCGGCAGGGTCGGAACAGGAGAGCGCACG
AGGGAGCTTCCAGGGGGAAACGCCTGGTATCTTTATAGTCCTGTCGGGTTTCGCCACCTCTGACTTGAGC
GTCGATTTTTGTGATGCTCGTCAGGGGGGCGGAGCCTATGGAAAAACGCCAGCAACGCGGCCTTTTTACG
GTTCCTGGCCTTTTGCTGGCCTTTTGCTCACATGTTCTTTCCTGCGTTATCCCCTGATTCTGTGGATAAC
CGTATTACCGCCTTTGAGTGAGCTGATACCGCTCGCCGCAGCCGAACGACCGAGCGCAGCGAGTCAGTGA
GCGAGGAAGCGGAAGA
